>Addgene plasmid #163696 | AAV-hSynI-V5-TurboID(N)-GPI | addgene full sequence | sequence record 327746 | Addgene NGS Result
TGCTCTTGCCCGGCGTCAATACGGGATAATACCGCGCCACATAGCAGAACTTTAAAAGTGCTCATCATTG
GAAAACGTTCTTCGGGGCGAAAACTCTCAAGGATCTTACCGCTGTTGAGATCCAGTTCGATGTAACCCAC
TCGTGCACCCAACTGATCTTCAGCATCTTTTACTTTCACCAGCGTTTCTGGGTGAGCAAAAACAGGAAGG
CAAAATGCCGCAAAAAAGGGAATAAGGGCGACACGGAAATGTTGAATACTCATACTCTTCCTTTTTCAAT
ATTATTGAAGCATTTATCAGGGTTATTGTCTCATGAGCGGATACATATTTGAATGTATTTAGAAAAATAA
ACAAATAGGGGTTCCGCGCACATTTCCCCGAAAAGTGCCACCTGACGTCTAAGAAACCATTATTATCATG
ACATTAACCTATAAAAATAGGCGTATCACGAGGCCCTTTCGTCTCGCGCGTTTCGGTGATGACGGTGAAA
ACCTCTGACACATGCAGCTCCCGGAGACGGTCACAGCTTGTCTGTAAGCGGATGCCGGGAGCAGACAAGC
CCGTCAGGGCGCGTCAGCGGGTGTTGGCGGGTGTCGGGGCTGGCTTAACTATGCGGCATCAGAGCAGATT
GTACTGAGAGTGCACCATAAAATTGTAAACGTTAATATTTTGTTAAAATTCGCGTTAAATTTTTGTTAAA
TCAGCTCATTTTTTAACCAATAGACCGAAATCGGCAAAATCCCTTATAAATCAAAAGAATAGCCCGAGAT
AGAGT
[37 nt withheld, positions 776-812]
AAAGAACGTGGACTCCAACGTCAAAGG
[141 nt withheld, positions 840-980]
G
[46 nt withheld, positions 982-1027]
A
[95 nt withheld, positions 1029-1123]
TATGCGGTGTGAAATACCGCACAGATGCGTAAGGAGAAAATACCGCATCAGGCGCCCCTGCAGGCAGCTG
CGCGCTCGCTCGCTCACTGAGGCCGCCCGGGCAAAGCCCGGGCGTCGGGCGACCTTTGGTCGCCCGGCCT
CAGTGAGCGAGCGAGCGCGCAGAGAGGGAGTGGCCAACTCCATCACTAGGGGTTCCTGCGGCCGTGTCTA
GACTGCAGAGGGCCCTGCGTATGAGTGCAAGTGGGTTTTAGGACCAGGATGAGGCGGGGTGGGGGTGCCT
ACCTGACGACCGACCCCGACCCACTGGACAAGCACCCAACCCCCATTCCCCAAATTGCGCATCCCCTATC
AGAGAGGGGGAGGGGAAACAGGATGCGGCGAGGCGCGTGCGCACTGCCAGCTTCAGCACCGCGGACAGTG
CCTTCGCCCCCGCCTGGCGGCGCGCGCCACCGCCGCCTCAGCACTGAAGGCGCGCTGACGTCACTCGCCG
GTCCCCCGCAAACTCCCCTTCCCGGCCACCTTGGTCGCGTCCGCGCCGCCGCCGGCCCAGCCGGACCGCA
CCACGCGAGGCGCGAGATAGGGGGGCACGGGCGCGACCATCTGCGCTGCGGCGCCGGCGACTCAGCGCTG
CCTCAGTCTGCGGTGGGCAGCGGAGGAGTCGTGTCGTGCCTGAGAGCGCAGTCGAGAAACCGGCTAGAGT
CGAAAGCTTGCCACCATGGTAGAGATGCTGCCAACTGTCGCTGTGCTGGTCTTGGCAGTGTCCGTGGTTG
CCAAGGATAACACCACGCGTTTAAACGGCAAGCCCATCCCCAACCCCCTGCTGGGCCTGGACAGCACCGC
TAGCAAAGACAATACTGTGCCTCTGAAGCTGATCGCTCTCCTGGCTAATGGCGAGTTCCATAGTGGCGAA
CAGCTGGGAGAAACCCTGGGCATGTCCAGGGCCGCTATCAACAAGCACATTCAGACTCTGCGCGACTGGG
GCGTGGACGTGTTCACCGTGCCCGGAAAGGGCTACTCTCTGCCCGAGCCTATCCCGCTGCTGAACGCTAA
ACAGATTCTGGGACAGCTGGACGGCGGGAGCGTGGCAGTCCTGCCTGTGGTCGACTCCACCAATCAGTAC
CTGCTGGATCGAATCGGCGAGCTGAAGAGTGGGGATGCTTGCATTGCAGAATATCAGCAGGCAGGGAGAG
GAAGCAGAGGGAGGAAATGGTTCTCTCCTTTTGGAGCTAACCTGTACCTGAGTATGTTTTGGCGCCTGAA
GCGGGGACCAGCAGCAATCGGCCTGGGCCCGGTCATCGGAATTGTCATGGCAGAAGCGCTGCGAAAGCTG
GGAGCAGACAAGGTGCGAGTCAAATGGCCCAATGACCTGTATCTGCAGGATAGAAAGCTGGCAGGCATCC
TGGTGGAGCTGGCCGGAATAACAGGCGATGCTGCACAGATCGTCATTGGCGCCGGGATTAACGTGGCTAT
GAGGCGCGTGGAGGAAAGCGTGGTCAATCAGGGCTGGATCACACTGCAGGAAGCAGGGATTAACCTGGAC
AGGAATACTCTGGCCGCTACGCTGATCCGAGAGCTGCGGGCAGCCCTGGAACTGTTCGAGCAGGAAACTA
GTGGTGGAGGCGGTTCAGGCGGAGGTGGCTCTGGCGGTGGCGGATCGGCTAGCGCCACCATGGCCCAGCT
CGAAAAGGAGCTGCAAGCCCTGGAGAAGGAGAACGCCCAGCTCGAATGGGAGCTCCAGGCCCTGGAGAAG
GAGCTGGCCCAGAAGGCTAGCGGTGGAGGCGGTTCAGGCGGAGGTGGCTCTGGCGGTGGCGGATCGTCTA
GCGGTGGAGGCGGTTCAGGCGGAGGTGGCTCTGGCGGTGGCGGATCGTCTAGCGGTGGAGGCGGTTCAGG
CGGAGGTGGCTCTGGCGGTGGCGGATCGTCTAGCTACCAACTCGAGAATGGCGGCATAAGCCTGCTGGTT
CAGAACACATCCTGGATGCTGCTGCTGCTGCTTTCCCTCTCCCTCCTCCAAGCCCTGGACTTCATTTCTC
TGTAAGGATCCAATTCGCTTATCGATAATCAACCTCTGGATTACAAAATTTGTGAAAGATTGACTGGTAT
TCTTAACTATGTTGCTCCTTTTACGCTATGTGGATACGCTGCTTTAATGCCTTTGTATCATGCTATTGCT
TCCCGTATGGCTTTCATTTTCTCCTCCTTGTATAAATCCTGGTTGCTGTCTCTTTATGAGGAGTTGTGGC
CCGTTGTCAGGCAACGTGGCGTGGTGTGCACTGTGTTTGCTGACGCAACCCCCACTGGTTGGGGCATTGC
CACCACCTGTCAGCTCCTTTCCGGGACTTTCGCTTTCCCCCTCCCTATTGCCACGGCGGAACTCATCGCC
GCCTGCCTTGCCCGCTGCTGGACAGGGGCTCGGCTGTTGGGCACTGACAATTCCGTGGTGTTGTCGGGGA
AATCATCGTCCTTTCCTTGGCTGCTCGCCTATGTTGCCACCTGGATTCTGCGCGGGACGTCCTTCTGCTA
CGTCCCTTCGGCCCTCAATCCAGCGGACCTTCCTTCCCGCGGCCTGCTGCCGGCTCTGCGGCCTCTTCCG
CGTCTTCGCCTTCGCCCTCAGACGAGTCGGATCTCCCTTTGGGCCGCCTCCCCGCATCGATACCGCTCGA
GAGATCTCGACTGTGCCTTCTAGTTGCCAGCCATCTGTTGTTTGCCCCTCCCCCGTGCCTTCCTTGACCC
TGGAAGGTGCCACTCCCACTGTCCTTTCCTAATAAAATGAGGAAATTGCATCGCATTGTCTGAGTAGGTG
TCATTCTATTCTGGGGGGTGGGGTGGGGCAGGACAGCAAGGGGGAGGATTGGGAAGACAATAGCAGGCAT
GCTGGGGATGCGGTGGGCTCTATGGGCGGCCGCAGGAACCCCTAGTGATGGAGTTGGCCACTCCCTCTCT
GCGCGCTCGCTCGCTCACTGAGGCCGGGCGACCAAAGGTCGCCCGACGCCCGGGCGGCCTCAGTGAGCGA
GCGAGCGCGCAGCTGCCTGCAGGACATGTGAGCAAAAGGCCAGCAAAAGGCCAGGAACCGTAAAAAGGCC
GCGTTGCTGGCGTTTTTCCATAGGCTCCGCCCCCCTGACGAGCATCACAAAAATCGACGCTCAAGTCAGA
GGTGGCGAAACCCGACAGGACTATAAAGATACCAGGCGTTTCCCCCTGGAAGCTCCCTCGTGCGCTCTCC
TGTTCCGACCCTGCCGCTTACCGGATACCTGTCCGCCTTTCTCCCTTCGGGAAGCGTGGCGCTTTCTCAT
AGCTCACGCTGTAGGTATCTCAGTTCGGTGTAGGTCGTTCGCTCCAAGCTGGGCTGTGTGCACGAACCCC
CCGTTCAGCCCGACCGCTGCGCCTTATCCGGTAACTATCGTCTTGAGTCCAACCCGGTAAGACACGACTT
ATCGCCACTGGCAGCAGCCACTGGTAACAGGATTAGCAGAGCGAGGTATGTAGGCGGTGCTACAGAGTTC
TTGAAGTGGTGGCCTAACTACGGCTACACTAGAAGAACAGTATTTGGTATCTGCGCTCTGCTGAAGCCAG
TTACCTTCGGAAAAAGAGTTGGTAGCTCTTGATCCGGCAAACAAACCACCGCTGGTAGCGGTGGTTTTTT
TGTTTGCAAGCAGCAGATTACGCGCAGAAAAAAAGGATCTCAAGAAGATCCTTTGATCTTTTCTACGGGG
TCTGACGCTCAGTGGAACGAAAACTCACGTTAAGGGATTTTGGTCATGAGATTATCAAAAAGGATCTTCA
CCTAGATCCTTTTAAATTAAAAATGAAGTTTTAAATCAATCTAAAGTATATATGAGTAAACTTGGTCTGA
CAGTTACCAATGCTTAATCAGTGAGGCACCTATCTCAGCGATCTGTCTATTTCGTTCATCCATAGTTGCC
TGACTCCCCGTCGTGTAGATAACTACGATACGGGAGGGCTTACCATCTGGCCCCAGTGCTGCAATGATAC
CGCGAGACCCACGCTCACCGGCTCCAGATTTATCAGCAATAAACCAGCCAGCCGGAAGGGCCGAGCGCAG
AAGTGGTCCTGCAACTTTATCCGCCTCCATCCAGTCTATTAATTGTTGCCGGGAAGCTAGAGTAAGTAGT
TCGCCAGTTAATAGTTTGCGCAACGTTGTTGCCATTGCTACAGGCATCGTGGTGTCACGCTCGTCGTTTG
GTATGGCTTCATTCAGCTCCGGTTCCCAACGATCAAGGCGAGTTACATGATCCCCCATGTTGTGCAAAAA
AGCGGTTAGCTCCTTCGGTCCTCCGATCGTTGTCAGAAGTAAGTTGGCCGCAGTGTTATCACTCATGGTT
ATGGCAGCACTGCATAATTCTCTTACTGTCATGCCATCCGTAAGATGCTTTTCTGTGACTGGTGAGTACT
CAACCAAGTCATTCTGAGAATAGTGTATGCGGCGACCGAGT
Features (pLannotate 1.2.2; 16 found; start..end, strand, type, name):
    264..368     -  promoter       AmpR promoter: bla
    463..498     +  CDS            rop (fragment): Rop protein, which maintains plasmids at low copy number; rop
    600..649     +  misc_feature   bom (fragment): basis of mobility region from pBR322
    650..1105    -  rep_origin     f1 ori (sequence partly withheld): f1 bacteriophage origin of replication; arrow indicates direction of (+) strand synthesis
   1124..1175    +  misc_feature   bom (fragment): basis of mobility region from pBR322
   1180..1320    -  repeat_region  AAV2 ITR: inverted terminal repeat of adeno-associated virus serotype 2 inverted
   1357..1804    +  promoter       hSyn promoter: human synapsin I promoter; confers neuron-specific expression (Kügler et al., 2003)
   1839..1910    +  CDS            Acr (fragment): ACRO_MOUSE - Experimental evidence at protein level: Swiss-Prot protein existence level 1. Acrosin is the major protease of mammalian spermatozoa. It is a serine protease of trypsin-like cleavage specificity, it is synthesized in a zymogen form, proacrosin and stored in the acrosome. From Mus musculus (Mouse).
   1968..2729    +  CDS            TurboID (fragment): mutant of the E. coli biotin ligase BioID engineered for improved catalytic efficiency (Branon et al., 2018)
   3062..3156    +  CDS            Thy1.1 (fragment): mouse GPI-anchored cell surface glycoprotein of the immunoglobulin superfamily This allele of Thy1 is also known as CD90.1.
   3180..3768    +  misc_feature   WPRE: woodchuck hepatitis virus posttranscriptional regulatory element
   3794..4018    +  polyA_signal   bGH poly(A) signal: bovine growth hormone polyadenylation signal
   4062..4089    -  repeat_region  AAV2 ITR (fragment): inverted terminal repeat of adeno-associated virus serotype 2 inverted
   4118..4145    -  repeat_region  AAV2 ITR (fragment): inverted terminal repeat of adeno-associated virus serotype 2 inverted
   4218..4806    -  rep_origin     ori: high-copy-number ColE1/pMB1/pBR322/pUC origin of replication
   4977..263     -  CDS            AmpR (across the origin): β-lactamase; bla; confers resistance to ampicillin, carbenicillin, and related antibiotics
