[The description below was written by a language model from this plasmid's Addgene catalogue record and pLannotate feature annotations shown in this document.]
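Description:
AAV-hSynI-V5-TurboID(N)-GPI is an adeno-associated virus transfer plasmid of about 5.6 kb, built to display the N-terminal half of the TurboID biotin ligase on the outer surface of neurons. It is maintained in bacteria through a high-copy ColE1/pUC-type origin and selected with ampicillin via the β-lactamase gene. An f1 phage origin and small pBR322-derived remnants (bom and rop fragments) are also present in the backbone. The expression cassette lies between AAV2 inverted terminal repeats, which allow the intervening DNA to be packaged into recombinant AAV particles. One ITR is annotated in full, while the other is detected only as two short fragments, as can happen with automated annotation of these repeat-rich, hairpin-forming elements.

Within the ITRs, the human synapsin I promoter restricts expression to neurons. The open reading frame begins with a short segment matching mouse acrosin, most plausibly serving as a secretory signal peptide, followed by a partial TurboID coding region consistent with the N-terminal split fragment. It ends with a fragment of mouse Thy1.1 that likely supplies the GPI-attachment signal tethering the protein to the extracellular face of the membrane. The V5 epitope tag named in the construct title is not picked up in the feature table, and there is an unannotated stretch between the TurboID and Thy1 segments whose content the record does not state. A WPRE element boosts transcript stability and expression, and a bovine growth hormone polyadenylation signal terminates the message. On its own the fragment would be expected to lack ligase activity. The design implies pairing with a complementary C-terminal half on an apposed cell, so that biotinylation occurs only at contact sites, in keeping with the associated study of astrocyte–neuron interfaces in vivo.
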