Addgene plasmid #163696: AAV-hSynI-V5-TurboID(N)-GPI
Purpose: Expresses n-terminal half of TurboID on surface of neurons
Depositing lab: Scott Soderling. Depositing organization: Duke University. Publication: Chemico-genetic discovery of astrocytic control of inhibition in vivo. Takano T, Wallace JT, Baldwin KT, Purkey AM, Uezu A, Courtland JL, Soderblom EJ, Shimogori T, Maness PF, Eroglu C, Soderling SH. Nature. 2020 Dec;588(7837):296-302. doi: 10.1038/s41586-020-2926-0. Epub 2020 Nov 11. PubMed 33177716.
Backbone
  Vector backbone: AAV
  Vector type: AAV
Growth in bacteria
  Bacterial resistance: Ampicillin, 100 μg/mL
  Growth temperature: 37°C
  Growth strain: NEB Stable
  Copy number: High Copy
Gene/Insert
  Gene/Insert name: GPI anchored TurboID
  Cloning method: Ligation Independent Cloning
  Sequencing primers: 5′ Unknown
Terms and licenses: Academic/Nonprofit Terms; Industry Terms: Not Available to Industry
How to cite: AAV-hSynI-V5-TurboID(N)-GPI was a gift from Scott Soderling (Addgene plasmid # 163696 ; http://n2t.net/addgene:163696 ; RRID:Addgene_163696)
